>Addgene plasmid #248162 | pB-Ef1a-HERVK-proteins | addgene full sequence | sequence record 498328 | Addgene NGS Result
GAAGATCCTTTGATCTTTTCTACGGGGTCTGACGCTCAGTGGAACGAAAACTCACGTTAAGGGATTTTGG
TCATGAGATTATCAAAAAGGATCTTCACCTAGATCCTTTTAAATTAAAAATGAAGTTTTAAATCAATCTA
AAGTATATATGAGTAAACTTGGTCTGACAGTTACCAATGCTTAATCAGTGAGGCACCTATCTCAGCGATC
TGTCTATTTCGTTCATCCATAGTTGCCTGACTCCCCGTCGTGTAGATAACTACGATACGGGAGGGCTTAC
CATCTGGCCCCAGTGCTGCAATGATACCGCGAGACCCACGCTCACCGGCTCCAGATTTATCAGCAATAAA
CCAGCCAGCCGGAAGGGCCGAGCGCAGAAGTGGTCCTGCAACTTTATCCGCCTCCATCCAGTCTATTAAT
TGTTGCCGGGAAGCTAGAGTAAGTAGTTCGCCAGTTAATAGTTTGCGCAACGTTGTTGCCATTGCTACAG
GCATCGTGGTGTCACGCTCGTCGTTTGGTATGGCTTCATTCAGCTCCGGTTCCCAACGATCAAGGCGAGT
TACATGATCCCCCATGTTGTGCAAAAAAGCGGTTAGCTCCTTCGGTCCTCCGATCGTTGTCAGAAGTAAG
TTGGCCGCAGTGTTATCACTCATGGTTATGGCAGCACTGCATAATTCTCTTACTGTCATGCCATCCGTAA
GATGCTTTTCTGTGACTGGTGAGTACTCAACCAAGTCATTCTGAGAATAGTGTATGCGGCGACCGAGTTG
CTCTTGCCCGGCGTCAATACGGGATAATACCGCGCCACATAGCAGAACTTTAAAAGTGCTCATCATTGGA
AAACGTTCTTCGGGGCGAAAACTCTCAAGGATCTTACCGCTGTTGAGATCCAGTTCGATGTAACCCACTC
GTGCACCCAACTGATCTTCAGCATCTTTTACTTTCACCAGCGTTTCTGGGTGAGCAAAAACAGGAAGGCA
AAATGCCGCAAAAAAGGGAATAAGGGCGACACGGAAATGTTGAATACTCATACTCTTCCTTTTTCAATAT
TATTGAAGCATTTATCAGGGTTATTGTCTCATGAGCGGATACATATTTGAATGTATTTAGAAAAATAAAC
AAATAGGGGTTCCGCGCACATTTCCCCGAAAAGTGCCACCTAAATTGTAAGCGTTAATATTTTGTTAAAA
TTCGCGTTAAATTTTTGTTAAATCAGCTCATTTTTTAACCAATAGGCCGAAATCGGCAAAATCCCTTATA
AATCAAAAGAATAGACCGAGATAGGGT
[37 nt withheld, positions 1288-1324]
AAAGAACGTGGACTCCAACGTCAAAGG
[49 nt withheld, positions 1352-1400]
T
[91 nt withheld, positions 1402-1492]
G
[124 nt withheld, positions 1494-1617]
CCCATTCGCCATTCAGGCTGCGCAACTGTTGGGAAGGGCGATCGGTGCGGGCCTCTTCGCTATTACGCCA
GCTGGCGAAAGGGGGATGTGCTGCAAGGCGATTAAGTTGGGTAACGCCAGGGTTTTCCCAGTCACGACGT
TGTAAAACGACGGCCAGTGAGCGCGCCTCGTTCATTCACGTTTTTGAACCCGTGGAGGACGGGCAGACTC
GCGGTGCAAATGTGTTTTACAGCGTGATGGAGCAGATGAAGATGCTCGACACGCTGCAGAACACGCAGCT
AGATTAACCCTAGAAAGATAATCATATTGTGACGTACGTTAAAGATAATCATGTGTAAAATTGACGCATG
TGTTTTATCGGTCTGTATATCGAGGTTTATTTATTAATTTGAATAGATATTAAGTTTTATTATATTTACA
CTTACATACTAATAATAAATTCAACAAACAATTTATTTATGTTTATTTATTTATTAAAAAAAACAAAAAC
TCAAAATTTCTTCTATAAAGTAACAAAACTTTTATGAGGGACAGCCCCCCCCCAAAGCCCCCAGGGATGT
AATTACGTCCCTCCCCCGCTAGGGGGCAGCAGCGAGCCGCCCGGGGCTCCGCTCCGGTCCGGCGCTCCCC
CCGCATCCCCGAGCCGGCAGCGTGCGGGGACAGCCCGGGCACGGGGAAGGTGGCACGGGATCGCTTTCCT
CTGAACGCTTCTCGCTGCTCTTTGAGCCTGCAGACACCTGGGGGGATACGGGGAAAAGGCCTCCACGGCC
AGACTAGAACTTTTAAAAGAAAAGGGGGGATTGGGGGGTACAGTGCAGGGGAAAGAATAGTAGACATAAT
AGCAACAGACATACAAACTAAAGAATTACAAAAACAAATTACAAAAATTCAAAATTTTATCGATCACGAG
ACTAGCCTCGAGGGATCATCCGGTGCCCGTCAGTGGGCAGAGCGCACATCGCCCACAGTCCCCGAGAAGT
TGGGGGGAGGGGTCGGCAATTGAACGGGTGCCTAGAGAAGGTGGCGCGGGGTAAACTGGGAAAGTGATGT
CGTGTACTGGCTCCGCCTTTTTCCCGAGGGTGGGGGAGAACCGTATATAAGTGCAGTAGTCGCCGTGAAC
GTTCTTTTTCGCAACGGGTTTGCCGCCAGAACACAGCTGAAGCTTCGAGGGGCTCGCATCTCTCCTTCAC
GCGCCCGCCGCCCTACCTGAGGCCGCCATCCACGCCGATTCCGGTGCCCGTCAGTGGGCAGAGCGCACAT
CGCCCACAGTCCCCGAGAAGTTGGGGGGAGGGGTCGGCAATTGAACGGGTGCCTAGAGAAGGTGGCGCGG
GGTAAACTGGGAAAGTGATGTCGTGTACTGGCTCCGCCTTTTTCCCGAGGGTGGGGGAGAACCGTATATA
AGTGCAGTAGTCGCCGTGAACGTTCTTTTTCGCAACGGGTTTGCCGCCAGAACACAGCTGAAGCTTCGAG
GGGCTCGCATCTCTCCTTCACGCGCCCGCCGCCCTACCTGAGGCCGCCATCCACGCCGGTTGAGTCGCGT
TCTGCCGCCTCCCGCCTGTGGTGCCTCCTGAACTGCGTCCGCCGTCTAGGTAAGTTTAAAGCTCAGGTCG
AGACCGGGCCTTTGTCCGGCGCTCCCTTGGAGCCTACCTAGACTCAGCCGGCTCTCCACGCTTTGCCTGA
CCCTGCTTGCTCAACTCTACGTCTTTGTTTCGTTTTCTGTTCTGCGCCGTTACAGATCCAAGCTGTGACC
GGCGCCTCTTCGCATATTAAGGTGACGCGTGTGGCCTCGAACACCGAGCGGGCAAACTAAAAGTAAAATT
AAAAGTAAATATGCCTCTTATCTCAGCTTTATTAAAATTCTTTTAAAAAGAGGGGGAGTTAAAGTATCTA
CAAAAAATCTAATCAAGCTATTTCAAATAATAGAACAATTTTGCCCATGGTTTCCAGAACAAGGAACTTT
AGATTCTAAAAGATTGGAAAAGAATTGGTAAGGAACTAAAACAAGCAGGTAGGAAGGGTAATATCATTCC
ACTTACAGTATGGAATGATTGGGCCATTATTAAAGCAGCTTTAGAACCATTTCAAACAGAAGAAGATAGC
GTTTCAGTTTCTGATGCCCCTGGAAGCTGTATAATAGATTGTAATGAAAACACAAGGAAAAAATCCCAGA
AAGAAACGGAAGGTTTACATTGCGAATATGTAGCAGAGCCGGTAATGGCTCAGTCAACGCAAAATGTTGA
CTATAATCAATTACAGGAGGTGATATATCCTGAAACGTTAAAATTAGAAGGAAAAGGTCCAGAATTAGTG
GGGCCATCAGAGTCTAAACCACGAGGCACAAGTCCTCTTCCAGCAGGTCAGGTGCCCGTAACATTACAAC
CTCAAAAGCAGGTTAAAGAAAATAAGACCCAACCGCCAGTAGCCTATCAATACTGGCCTCCGGCTGAACT
TCAGTATCGGCCACCCCCAGAAAGTCAGTATGGATATCCAGGAATGCCCCCAGCACCACAGGGCAGGGCG
CCATACCCTCAGCCGCCCACTAGGAGACTTAATCCTACGGCACCACCTAGTAGACAGGGTAGTGAATTAC
ATGAAATTATTGATAAATCAAGAAAGGAAGGAGATACTGAGGCATGGCAATTCCCAGTAACGTTAGAACC
GATGCCACCTGGAGAAGGAGCCCAAGAGGGAGAGCCTCCCACAGTTGAGGCCAGATACAAGTCTTTTTCG
ATAAAAATGCTAAAAGATATGAAAGAGGGAGTAAAACAGTATGGACCCAACTCCCCTTATATGAGGACAT
TATTAGATTCCATTGCTCATGGACATAGACTCATTCCTTATGATTGGGAGATTCTGGCAAAATCGTCTCT
CTCACCCTCTCAATTTTTACAATTTAAGACTTGGTGGATTGATGGGGTACAAGAACAGGTCCGAAGAAAT
AGGGCTGCCAATCCTCCAGTTAACATAGATGCAGATCAACTATTAGGAATAGGTCAAAATTGGAGTACTA
TTAGTCAACAAGCATTAATGCAAAATGAGGCCATTGAGCAAGTTAGAGCTATCTGCCTTAGAGCCTGGGA
AAAAATCCAAGACCCAGGAAGTACCTGCCCCTCATTTAATACAGTAAGACAAGGTTCAAAAGAGCCCTAT
CCTGATTTTGTGGCAAGGCTCCAAGATGTTGCTCAAAAGTCAATTGCCGATGAAAAAGCCCGTAAGGTCA
TAGTGGAGTTGATGGCATATGAAAACGCCAATCCTGAGTGTCAATCAGCCATTAAGCCATTAAAAGGAAA
GGTTCCTGCAGGATCAGATGTAATCTCAGAATATGTAAAAGCCTGTGATGGAATCGGAGGAGCTATGCAT
AAAGCTATGCTTATGGCTCAAGCAATAACAGGAGTTGTTTTAGGAGGACAAGTTAGAACATTTGGAGGAA
AATGTTATAATTGTGGTCAAATTGGTCACTTAAAAAAGAATTGCCCAGTCTTAAACAAACAGAATATAAC
TATTCAAGCAACTACAACAGGTAGAGAGCCACCTGACTTATGTCCAAGATGTAAAAAAGGAAAACATTGG
GCTAGTCAATGTCGTTCTAAATTTGATAAAAATGGGCAACCATTGTCGGGAAACGAGCAAAGGGGCCAGC
CTCAGGCCCCACAACAAACTGGGGCATTCCCAATTCAGCCATTTGTTCCTCAGGGTTTTCAGGGACAACA
ACCCCCACTGTCCCAAGTGTTTCAGGGAATAAGCCAGTTACCACAATACAACAATTGTCCCCCGCCACAA
GCGGCAGTGCAGCAGTAGATTTATGTACTATACAAGCAGTCTCTCTGCTTCCAGGGGAGCCCCCACAAAA
AATCCCCACAGGGGTATATGGCCCCCTGCCTGAGGGGACTGTAGGACTAATCTTGGGAAGATCAAGTCTA
AATCTAAAAGGAGTTCAAATTCATACTAGTGTGGTTGATTCAGACTATAAAGGCGAAATTCAATTGGTTA
TTAGCTCTTCAATTCCTTGGAGTGCCAGTCCAGGAGACAGGATTGCTCAATTATTACTCCTGCCATATAT
TAAGGGTGGAAATAGTGAAATAAAAAGAATAGGAGGGCTTGGAAGCACTGATCCAACAGGAAAGGCTGCA
TATTGGGCAAGTCAGGTCTCAGAGAACAGACCTGTGTGTAAGGCCATTATTCAAGGAAAACAGTTTGAAG
GGTTGGTAGACACTGGAGCAGATGTCTCTATCATTGCTTTAAATCAGTGGCCAAAAAATTGGCCTAAACA
AAAGGCTGTTACAGGACTTGTCGGCATAGGCACAGCCTCAGAAGTGTATCAAAGTACGGAGATTTTACAT
TGCTTAGGGCCAGATAATCAAGAAAGTACTGTTCAGCCAATGATTACTTCAATTCCTCTTAATCTGTGGG
GTCGAGATTTATTACAACAATGGGGTGCGGAAATCACCATGCCCGCTCCATTATATAGCCCCACGAGTCA
AAAAATCATGACCAAGATGGGATATATACCAGGAAAGGGACTAGGGAAAAATGAAGATGGCATTAAAGTT
CCAGTTGAGGCTAAAATAAATCAAGAAAGAGAAGGAATAGGGTATCCTTTTTAGGGGCGGCCACTGTAGA
GCCTCCTAAACCCATACCATTAACTTGGAAAACAGAAAAACCGGTGTGGGTAAATCAGTGGCCGCTACCA
AAACAAAAACTGGAGGCTTTACATTTATTAGCAAATGAACAGTTAGAAAAGGGTCATATTGAGCCTTCGT
TCTCACCTTGGAATTCTCCTGTGTTTGTAATTCAGAAGAAATCAGGCAAATGGCGTATGTTAACTGACTT
AAGGGCTGTAAACGCCGTAATTCAACCCATGGGGCCTCTCCAACCCGGGTTGCCCTCTCCGGCCATGATC
CCAAAAGATTGGCCTTTAATTATAATTGATCTAAAGGATTGCTTTTTTACCATCCCTCTGGCAGAGCAGG
ATTGCGAAAAATTTGCCTTTACTATACCAGCCATAAATAATAAAGAACCAGCCACCAGGTTTCAGTGGAA
AGTGTTACCTCAGGGAATGCTTAATAGTCCAACTATTTGTCAGACTTTTGTAGGTCGAGCTCTTCAACCA
GTTAGAGAAAAGTTTTCAGACTGTTATATTATTCATTATATTGATGATATTTTATGTGCTGCAGAAACGA
AAGATAAATTAATTGACTGTTATACATTTCTGCAAGCAGAGGTTGCCAATGCTGGACTGGCAATAGCATC
TGATAAGATCCAAACCTCTACTCCTTTTCATTATTTAGGGATGCAGATAGAAAATAGAAAAATTAAGCCA
CAAAAAATAGAAATAAGAAAAGACACATTAAAAACACTAAATGATTTTCAAAAATTACTAGGAGATATTA
ATTGGATTCGGCCAACTCTAGGCATTCCTACTTATGCCATGTCAAATTTGTTCTCTATCTTAAGAGGAGA
CTCAGACTTAAATAGTAAAAGAATGTTAACCCCAGAGGCAACAAAAGAAATTAAATTAGTGGAAGAAAAA
ATTCAGTCAGCGCAAATAAATAGAATAGATCCCTTAGCCCCACTCCAACTTTTGATTTTTGCCACTGCAC
ATTCTCCAACAGGCATCATTATTCAAAATACTGATCTTGTGGAGTGGTCATTCCTTCCTCACAGTACAGT
TAAGACTTTTACATTGTACTTGGATCAAATAGCTACATTAATCGGTCAGACAAGATTACGAATAATAAAA
TTATGTGGAAATGACCCAGACAAAATAGTTGTCCCTTTAACCAAGGAACAAGTTAGACAAGCCTTTATCA
ATTCTGGTGCATGGCAGATTGGTCTTGCTAATTTTGTGGGAATTATTGATAATCATTACCCAAAAACAAA
GATCTTCCAGTTCTTAAAATTGACTACTTGGATTCTACCTAAAATTACCAGACGTGAACCTTTAGAAAAT
GCTCTAACAGTATTTACTGATGGTTCCAGCAATGGAAAAGCAGCTTACACAGGGCCGAAAGAACGAGTAA
TCAAAACTCCATATCAATCGGCTCAAAGAGCAGAGTTGGTTGCAGTCATTACAGTGTTACAAGATTTTGA
CCAACCTATCAATATTATATCAGATTCTGCATATGTAGTACAGGCTACAAGGGATGTTGAGACAGCTCTA
ATTAAATATAGCATGGATGATCAGTTAAACCAGCTATTCAATTTATTACAACAAACTGTAAGAAAAAGAA
ATTTCCCATTTTATATTACTCATATTCGAGCACACACTAATTTACCAGGGCCTTTGACTAAAGCAAATGA
ACAAGCTGACTTACTGGTATCATCTGCACTCATAAAAGCACAAGAACTTCATGCTTTGACTCATGTAAAT
GCAGCAGGATTAAAAAACAAATTTGATGTCACATGGAAACAGGCAAAAGATATTGTACAACATTGCACCC
AGTGTCAAGTCTTACACCTGCCCACTCAAGAGGCAGGAGTTAATCCCAGAGGTCTGTGTCCTAATGCATT
ATGGCAAATGGATGTCACGCATGTACCTTCATTTGGAAGATTATCATATGTTCATGTAACAGTTGATACT
TATTCACATTTCATATGGGCAACTTGCCAAACAGGAGAAAGTACTTCCCATGTTAAAAAACATTTATTGT
CTTGTTTTGCTGTAATGGGAGTTCCAGAAAAAATCAAAACTGACAATGGACCAGGATATTGTAGTAAAGC
TTTCCAAAAATTCTTAAGTCAGTGGAAAATTTCACATACAACAGGAATTCCTTATAATTCCCAAGGACAG
GCCATAGTTGAAAGAACTAATAGAACACTCAAAACTCAATTAGTTAAACAAAAAGAAGGGGGAGACAGTA
AGGAGTGTACCACTCCTCAGATGCAACTTAATCTAGCACTCTATACTTTAAATTTTTTAAACATTTATAG
AAATCAGACTACTACTTCTGCAGAACAACATCTTACTGGTAAAAAGAACAGCCCACATGAAGGAAAACTA
ATTTGGTGGAAAGATAATAAAAATAAGACATGGGAAATAGGGAAGGTGATAACGTGGGGGAGAGGTTTTG
CTTGTGTTTCACCAGGAGAAAATCAGCTTCCTGTTTGGATACCCACTAGACATTTGAAGTTCTACAATGA
ACCCATCGGAGATGCAAAGAAAAGCACCTCCGCGGAGACGGAGACACCGCAATCGAGCACCGTTGACTCA
CAAGATGAACAAAATGGTGACGTCAGAAGAACAGATGAAGTTGCCATCCACCAAGAAGGCAGAGCCGCCG
ACTTGGGCACAACTAAAGAAGCTGACGCAGTTAGCTACAAAATATCTAGACATCCGGTGCCCGTCAGTGG
GCAGAGCGCACATCGCCCACAGTCCCCGAGAAGTTGGGGGGAGGGGTCGGCAATTGAACGGGTGCCTAGA
GAAGGTGGCGCGGGGTAAACTGGGAAAGTGATGTCGTGTACTGGCTCCGCCTTTTTCCCGAGGGTGGGGG
AGAACCGTATATAAGTGCAGTAGTCGCCGTGAACGTTCTTTTTCGCAACGGGTTTGCCGCCAGAACACAG
CTGAAGCTTCGAGGGGCTCGCATCTCTCCTTCACGCGCCCGCCGCCCTACCTGAGGCCGCCATCCACGCC
GGTTGAGTCGCGTTCTGCCGCCTCCCGCCTGTGGTGCCTCCTGAACTGCGTCCGCCGTCTAGGTAAGTTT
AAAGCTCAGGTCGAGACCGGGCCTTTGTCCGGCGCTCCCTTGGAGCCTACCTAGACTCAGCCGGCTCTCC
ACGCTTTGCCTGACCCTGCTTGCTCAACTCTACGTCTTTGTTTCGTTTTCTGTTCTGCGCCGTTACAGAT
CCAAGCTGTGACCGGCGCCGAATTCTTCGCATATTAAGGTGACGCGTATGAGCGAGCTGATTAAGGAGAA
CATGCACATGAAGCTGTACATGGAGGGCACCGTGGACAACCATCACTTCAAGTGCACATCCGAGGGCGAA
GGCAAGCCCTACGAGGGCACCCAGACCATGAGAATCAAGGTGGTCGAGGGCGGCCCTCTCCCCTTCGCCT
TCGACATCCTGGCTACTAGCTTCCTCTACGGCAGCAAGACCTTCATCAACCACACCCAGGGCATCCCCGA
CTTCTTCAAGCAGTCCTTCCCTGAGGGCTTCACATGGGAGAGAGTCACCACATACGAAGACGGGGGCGTG
CTGACCGCTACCCAGGACACCAGCCTCCAGGACGGCTGCCTCATCTACAACGTCAAGATCAGAGGGGTGA
ACTTCACATCCAACGGCCCTGTGATGCAGAAGAAAACACTCGGCTGGGAGGCCTTCACCGAGACGCTGTA
CCCCGCTGACGGCGGCCTGGAAGGCAGAAACGACATGGCCCTGAAGCTCGTGGGCGGGAGCCATCTGATC
GCAAACATCAAGACCACATATAGATCCAAGAAACCCGCTAAGAACCTCAAGATGCCTGGCGTCTACTATG
TGGACTACAGACTGGAAAGAATCAAGGAGGCCAACAACGAGACCTACGTCGAGCAGCACGAGGTGGCAGT
GGCCAGATACTGCGACCTCCCTAGCAAACTGGGGCACAAGCTTAATTAAGGAGCTCATGCATGCGTCAAT
TTTACGCAGACTATCTTTCTAGGGTTAATCTAGCTGCATCAGGATCATATCGTCGGGTCTTTTTTCCGGC
TCAGTCATCGCCCAAGCTGGCGCTATCTGGGCATCGGGGAGGAAGAAGCCCGTGCCTTTTCCCGCGAGGT
TGAAGCGGCATGGAAAGAGTTTGCCGAGGATGACTGCTGCTGCATTGACGTTGAGCGAAAACGCACGTTT
ACCATGATGATTCGGGAAGGTGTGGCCATGCACGCCTTTAACGGTGAACTGTTCGTTCAGGCCACCTGGG
ATACCAGTTCGTCGCGGCTTTTCCGGACACAGTTCCGGATGGTCAGCCCGAAGCGCATCAGCAACCCGAA
CAATACCGGCGACAGCCGGAACTGCCGTGCCGGTGTGCAGATTAATGACAGCGGTGCGGCGCTGGGATAT
TACGTCAGCGAGGACGGGTATCCTGGCTGGATGCCGCAGAAATGGACATGGATACCCCGTGAGTTACCCG
GCGGGCGCGCTTGGCGTAATCATGGTCATAGCTGTTTCCTGTGTGAAATTGTTATCCGCTCACAATTCCA
CACAACATACGAGCCGGAAGCATAAAGTGTAAAGCCTGGGGTGCCTAATGAGTGAGCTAACTCACATTAA
TTGCGTTGCGCTCACTGCCCGCTTTCCAGTCGGGAAACCTGTCGTGCCAGCTGCATTAATGAATCGGCCA
ACGCGCGGGGAGAGGCGGTTTGCGTATTGGGCGCTCTTCCGCTTCCTCGCTCACTGACTCGCTGCGCTCG
GTCGTTCGGCTGCGGCGAGCGGTATCAGCTCACTCAAAGGCGGTAATACGGTTATCCACAGAATCAGGGG
ATAACGCAGGAAAGAACATGTGAGCAAAAGGCCAGCAAAAGGCCAGGAACCGTAAAAAGGCCGCGTTGCT
GGCGTTTTTCCATAGGCTCCGCCCCCCTGACGAGCATCACAAAAATCGACGCTCAAGTCAGAGGTGGCGA
AACCCGACAGGACTATAAAGATACCAGGCGTTTCCCCCTGGAAGCTCCCTCGTGCGCTCTCCTGTTCCGA
CCCTGCCGCTTACCGGATACCTGTCCGCCTTTCTCCCTTCGGGAAGCGTGGCGCTTTCTCATAGCTCACG
CTGTAGGTATCTCAGTTCGGTGTAGGTCGTTCGCTCCAAGCTGGGCTGTGTGCACGAACCCCCCGTTCAG
CCCGACCGCTGCGCCTTATCCGGTAACTATCGTCTTGAGTCCAACCCGGTAAGACACGACTTATCGCCAC
TGGCAGCAGCCACTGGTAACAGGATTAGCAGAGCGAGGTATGTAGGCGGTGCTACAGAGTTCTTGAAGTG
GTGGCCTAACTACGGCTACACTAGAAGAACAGTATTTGGTATCTGCGCTCTGCTGAAGCCAGTTACCTTC
GGAAAAAGAGTTGGTAGCTCTTGATCCGGCAAACAAACCACCGCTGGTAGCGGTGGTTTTTTTGTTTGCA
AGCAGCAGATTACGCGCAGAAAAAAAGGATCTCAA
Features (pLannotate 1.2.2; 25 found; start..end, strand, type, name):
    171..1031    -  CDS            AmpR: β-lactamase; bla; confers resistance to ampicillin, carbenicillin, and related antibiotics
   1032..1136    -  promoter       AmpR promoter: bla
   1189..1617    -  rep_origin     f1 ori (sequence partly withheld): f1 bacteriophage origin of replication; arrow indicates direction of (+) strand synthesis
   1622..1777    -  CDS            lacZα (fragment): LacZα fragment of β-galactosidase; lacZ fragment
   1779..1898    +  CDS            B (fragment): PORTL_LAMBD - Experimental evidence at protein level: Swiss-Prot protein existence level 1. Forms the portal vertex of the capsid (PubMed:6228056, PubMed:6232391). This portal plays critical roles in head assembly, genome packaging, neck/tail attachment, and genome ejection (Probable). The portal protein multimerizes as a single ring-shaped homododecamer arranged around a central channel (PubMed:6232391). Binds to the terminase subunits to form the packaging machine (PubMed:7799432). From Escherichia phage lambda (Bacteriophage lambda).
   2398..2515    +  misc_feature   cPPT/CTS: central polypurine tract and central termination sequence of HIV-1
   2562..2773    +  promoter       EF-1α core promoter: core promoter for human elongation factor EF-1α
   2786..2844    +  LTR            5' LTR (truncated) (fragment): truncated 5' long terminal repeat (LTR) from human T-cell leukemia virus (HTLV) type 1
   2863..3074    +  promoter       EF-1α core promoter: core promoter for human elongation factor EF-1α
   3087..3355    +  LTR            5' LTR (truncated): truncated 5' long terminal repeat (LTR) from human T-cell leukemia virus (HTLV) type 1
   3376..3417    +  promoter       Mini-TK promoter (fragment): minimal herpes simplex virus (HSV) thymidine kinase promoter
   3417..3587    +  CDS            ERVK-8 (fragment): GAK8_HUMAN - Experimental evidence at protein level: Swiss-Prot protein existence level 1. The products of the Gag polyproteins of infectious retroviruses perform highly complex orchestrated tasks during the assembly, budding, maturation, and infection stages of the viral replication cycle. During viral assembly, the proteins form membrane associations and self-associations that ultimately result in budding of an immature virion from the infected cell. Gag precursors also function during viral assembly to selectively bind and package two plus strands of genomic RNA. Endogenous Gag proteins may
   3583..5412    +  CDS            ERVK-6 (fragment): GAK6_HUMAN - Also known as ERVK6. Experimental evidence at protein level: Swiss-Prot protein existence level 1. The products of the Gag polyproteins of infectious retroviruses perform highly complex orchestrated tasks during the assembly, budding, maturation, and infection stages of the viral replication cycle. During viral assembly, the proteins form membrane associations and self-associations that ultimately result in budding of an immature virion from the infected cell. Gag precursors also function during viral assembly to selectively bind and package two plus strands of genomic RNA. Endoge
   5751..6218    +  CDS            ERVK-10: VPK10_HUMAN - Experimental evidence at protein level: Swiss-Prot protein existence level 1. Retroviral proteases have roles in processing of the primary translation products and the maturation of the viral particle. Endogenous Pro proteins may have kept, lost or modified their original function during evolution. This endogenous protein has retained most of the characteristics of retroviral proteases. From Homo sapiens (Human).
   6182..8947    +  CDS            ERVK-6: POK6_HUMAN - Also known as ERVK6. Experimental evidence at transcript level: Swiss-Prot protein existence level 2. Early post-infection, the reverse transcriptase converts the viral RNA genome into double-stranded viral DNA. The RNase H domain of the reverse transcriptase performs two functions. It degrades the RNA template and specifically removes the RNA primer from the RNA/DNA hybrid. Following nuclear import, the integrase catalyzes the insertion of the linear, double-stranded viral DNA into the host cell chromosome. Endogenous Pol proteins may have kept, lost or modified their original fu
   8966..9177    +  promoter       EF-1α core promoter: core promoter for human elongation factor EF-1α
   9190..9458    +  LTR            5' LTR (truncated): truncated 5' long terminal repeat (LTR) from human T-cell leukemia virus (HTLV) type 1
   9483..9504    +  promoter       Mini-TK promoter (fragment): minimal herpes simplex virus (HSV) thymidine kinase promoter
   9505..10206   +  CDS            TagBFP: monomeric blue fluorescent protein mammalian codon-optimized
  10261..10728   +  CDS            B (fragment): PORTL_LAMBD - Experimental evidence at protein level: Swiss-Prot protein existence level 1. Forms the portal vertex of the capsid (PubMed:6228056, PubMed:6232391). This portal plays critical roles in head assembly, genome packaging, neck/tail attachment, and genome ejection (Probable). The portal protein multimerizes as a single ring-shaped homododecamer arranged around a central channel (PubMed:6232391). Binds to the terminase subunits to form the packaging machine (PubMed:7799432). From Escherichia phage lambda (Bacteriophage lambda).
  10764..10786   -  protein_bind   lac operator (fragment): The lac repressor binds to the lac operator to inhibit transcription in E. coli. This inhibition can be relieved by adding lactose or isopropyl-β-D-thiogalactopyranoside (IPTG). lac repressor encoded by lacI
  10790..10820   -  promoter       lac promoter: promoter for the E. coli lac operon
  10835..10856   -  protein_bind   CAP binding site: CAP binding activates transcription in the presence of cAMP. E. coli catabolite activator protein
  10869..10961   -  CDS            lacI (fragment): lac repressor; lacI; The lac repressor binds to the lac operator to inhibit transcription in E. coli. This inhibition can be relieved by adding lactose or isopropyl-β-D-thiogalactopyranoside (IPTG).
  11144..11732   -  rep_origin     ori: high-copy-number ColE1/pMB1/pBR322/pUC origin of replication
