[The description below was written by a language model from this plasmid's Addgene catalogue record and pLannotate feature annotations shown in this document.]
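Description:
pB-Ef1a-HERVK-proteins is an 11.7 kb mammalian expression plasmid built on a piggyBac transposon backbone and designed to express proteins of the human endogenous retrovirus HERV-K together with a blue fluorescent reporter. It is propagated in E. coli through a high-copy ColE1/pUC-type origin with ampicillin selection (AmpR under its own bla promoter). It also carries an f1 phage origin and remnants of a lacZα/lac promoter cloning region. The automated annotation does not call the piggyBac terminal repeats. It does flag short stretches flanking the expression region as bacteriophage lambda portal protein fragments, which are probably spurious matches, so the transposon boundaries cannot be placed from the feature table.

The payload comprises two separate transcription units in the same orientation. In the first, a hybrid promoter made of the EF-1α core promoter fused to the HTLV-1 5′ LTR segment drives the HERV-K gag-pro-pol region. A partial duplicate of this promoter sits just upstream, and an HIV-1 cPPT/CTS element lies before both. The region is annotated through matches to ERVK Gag, protease and Pol (reverse transcriptase, RNase H and integrase) polyproteins in overlapping coding regions, as in a retroviral genome. No envelope coding sequence is annotated. A second copy of the EF-1α/HTLV promoter drives mammalian codon-optimized TagBFP, which is the only marker listed for mammalian cells, so expressing cells are identified or sorted by blue fluorescence rather than by drug selection. No polyadenylation signals are annotated. With a piggyBac transposase supplied separately, the backbone would allow stable genomic integration. The associated study concerns a human-specific regulatory mechanism in a pre-implantation model.
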