Addgene plasmid #248162: pB-Ef1a-HERVK-proteins
Purpose: Expresses HERVK proteins and tagBFP
Depositing lab: Joanna Wysocka. Depositing organization: Stanford University. Publication: A human-specific regulatory mechanism revealed in a pre-implantation model. Fueyo R, Wang S, Crocker OJ, Swigut T, Nakauchi H, Wysocka J. Nature. 2025 Oct 1. doi: 10.1038/s41586-025-09571-1. PubMed 41034587.
Backbone
  Vector backbone: piggyBac
  Total vector size (bp): 11732
  Vector type: Mammalian Expression
  Selectable markers: tagBFP
Growth in bacteria
  Bacterial resistance: Ampicillin, 100 μg/mL
  Growth temperature: 37°C
  Growth strain: NEB Stable
  Copy number: High Copy
Gene/Insert 1
  Gene/Insert name: HERVK GAG-PRO-POL
  Species: H. sapiens (human)
  Promoter: Ef1a
  Cloning method: Restriction Enzyme; 5′ cloning site ClaI (not destroyed); 3′ cloning site SphI (not destroyed)
  Sequencing primers: 5′ M13 fw GTAAAACGACGGCCAGT
Gene/Insert 2
  Gene/Insert name: tagBFP
  Species: Synthetic
  Promoter: Ef1a
  Cloning method: Restriction Enzyme; 5′ cloning site ClaI (not destroyed); 3′ cloning site SphI (not destroyed)
  Sequencing primers: 5′ M13 fw GTAAAACGACGGCCAGT
Terms and licenses: Academic/Nonprofit Terms; Industry Terms: Not Available to Industry
How to cite: pB-Ef1a-HERVK-proteins was a gift from Joanna Wysocka (Addgene plasmid # 248162 ; http://n2t.net/addgene:248162 ; RRID:Addgene_248162)
